Addgene plasmid #130547: pTK_BsmBI_LacZ_Cherry_Nanotag_106
Purpose: Enhancer cloning nanotag reporter vector
Depositing lab: Tatjana Sauka-Spengler. Depositing organization: University of Oxford. Publication: Reconstruction of the Global Neural Crest Gene Regulatory Network In Vivo. Williams RM, Candido-Ferreira I, Repapi E, Gavriouchkina D, Senanayake U, Ling ITC, Telenius J, Taylor S, Hughes J, Sauka-Spengler T. Dev Cell. 2019 Oct 21;51(2):255-276.e7. doi: 10.1016/j.devcel.2019.10.003. PubMed 31639368.
Backbone
  Vector backbone: pTK_BsmBI
  Backbone size w/o insert (bp): 4670
  Vector type: Enhancer cloning nanotag reporter vector
Growth in bacteria
  Bacterial resistance: Ampicillin, 100 μg/mL
  Growth temperature: 37°C
  Growth strain: DH5alpha
  Copy number: Low Copy
Gene/Insert
  Gene/Insert name: LacZ
  Insert size (bp): 276
  Promoter: thymidine kinase minimal promoter
  Cloning method: Restriction Enzyme; 5′ cloning site Unknown (unknown if destroyed)
  Sequencing primers: 5′ pTK forward CTAGCAAAATAGGCTGTCCC; 3′ pTK reverse ATATTTCTTCCGGGGACACC
Terms and licenses: Academic/Nonprofit Terms; Industry Terms: Not Available to Industry
How to cite: pTK_BsmBI_LacZ_Cherry_Nanotag_106 was a gift from Tatjana Sauka-Spengler (Addgene plasmid # 130547 ; http://n2t.net/addgene:130547 ; RRID:Addgene_130547)
