[The description below was written by a language model from this plasmid's Addgene catalogue record and pLannotate feature annotations shown in this document.]
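Description:
pTK_BsmBI_LacZ_Cherry_Nanotag_106 is an enhancer-testing reporter plasmid of 4,942 bp built on the pTK_BsmBI backbone. It is propagated in E. coli under ampicillin selection (AmpR with its bla promoter) and carries a ColE1/pUC-type origin plus an f1 phage origin. The catalogue lists it as low copy, although the annotated origin is of the type usually described as high copy. Short fragments of a tetracycline resistance gene and SV40 large T antigen are also annotated; these appear to be non-functional remnants of the backbone's ancestry.

The reporter unit consists of the herpes simplex virus thymidine kinase minimal promoter, a chimeric β-globin/immunoglobulin intron, the mCherry coding sequence and an SV40 polyadenylation signal. Immediately upstream of the TK promoter sits a small lacZα cassette (the 276 bp "LacZ" insert) with its lac promoter, operator and CAP site, along with T7 and T3 promoters and a fragment of the pBluescript polylinker. As the name implies, this cassette appears to be a placeholder released by BsmBI digestion so that a candidate enhancer can be cloned in its place, with loss of lacZα presumably allowing blue/white screening. The record does not map the BsmBI sites themselves. A synthetic poly(A) signal and an RNA polymerase II pause site lie upstream of the cloning position, which should shield the reporter from read-through transcription originating in the backbone.

Because the minimal promoter is weak on its own, mCherry expression reports the activity of the inserted enhancer. The "Nanotag_106" designation suggests a unique sequence tag distinguishing this vector within a series, but it is not annotated in either feature table. The sequenced and depositor records list the same features from different start points.
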