Features (pLannotate 1.2.2; 21 found; start..end, strand, type, name):
      1..49      +  polyA_signal   poly(A) signal: synthetic polyadenylation signal
     63..154     +  misc_feature   pause site: RNA polymerase II transcriptional pause signal from the human α2 globin gene
    192..210     -  rep_origin     f1 ori (fragment): f1 bacteriophage origin of replication; arrow indicates direction of (+) strand synthesis
    215..370     -  CDS            lacZα (fragment): LacZα fragment of β-galactosidase; lacZ fragment
    378..396     +  promoter       T7 promoter: promoter for bacteriophage T7 RNA polymerase
    405..428     -  misc_feature   MCS (fragment): pBluescript multiple cloning site
    444..462     -  promoter       T3 promoter: promoter for bacteriophage T3 RNA polymerase
    507..523     -  protein_bind   lac operator: The lac repressor binds to the lac operator to inhibit transcription in E. coli. This inhibition can be relieved by adding lactose or isopropyl-β-D-thiogalactopyranoside (IPTG). lac repressor encoded by lacI
    531..561     -  promoter       lac promoter: promoter for the E. coli lac operon
    576..597     -  protein_bind   CAP binding site: CAP binding activates transcription in the presence of cAMP. E. coli catabolite activator protein
    765..910     +  promoter       HSV TK promoter: herpes simplex virus thymidine kinase promoter
    988..1120    +  intron         chimeric intron: chimera between introns from human β-globin and immunoglobulin heavy chain genes
   1180..1887    +  CDS            mCherry: mCherry is a basic (constitutively fluorescent) red fluorescent protein published in 2004, derived from Discosoma sp.. It is reported to be a very rapidly-maturing monomer with low acid sensitivity.
   2066..2187    -  polyA_signal   SV40 poly(A) signal: SV40 polyadenylation signal
   2210..2278    -  CDS            large T antigen (fragment): large T antigen from SV40 (simian virus 40)
   2294..2426    +  CDS            TcR (fragment): tetracycline efflux protein; tet; confers resistance to tetracycline
   2606..3194    -  rep_origin     ori: high-copy-number ColE1/pMB1/pBR322/pUC origin of replication
   3365..4225    -  CDS            AmpR: β-lactamase; bla; confers resistance to ampicillin, carbenicillin, and related antibiotics
   4226..4330    -  promoter       AmpR promoter: bla
   4357..4785    +  rep_origin     f1 ori (sequence partly withheld): f1 bacteriophage origin of replication; arrow indicates direction of (+) strand synthesis
   4817..4884    -  CDS            lacZα (fragment): LacZα fragment of β-galactosidase; lacZ fragment
>Addgene plasmid #130547 | pTK_BsmBI_LacZ_Cherry_Nanotag_106 | depositor full sequence | sequence record 249863 | pTK_BsmBI_LacZ_Cherry_Nanotag_106 sequence 4942 bps
AATAAAATATCTTTATTTTCATTACATCTGTGTGTTGGTTTTTTGTGTGAATCGATAGTACTAACATACG
CTCTCCATCAAAACAAAACGAAACAAAACAAACTAGCAAAATAGGCTGTCCCCAGTGCAAGTGCAGGTGC
CAGAACATTTCTCTATCGATAGGTACCGAGCTCGAGTTGTGCAGGAGACGGGCGCCGCTACAGGGCGCGT
CCCATTCGCCATTCAGGCTGCGCAACTGTTGGGAAGGGCGATCGGTGCGGGCCTCTTCGCTATTACGCCA
GCTGGCGAAAGGGGGATGTGCTGCAAGGCGATTAAGTTGGGTAACGCCAGGGTTTTCCCAGTCACGACGT
TGTAAAACGACGGCCAGTGAGCGCGCGTAATACGACTCACTATAGGGCGAATTGGGTACCGGGCCCCCCC
TCGAGGTCCTCCAGCTTTTGTTCCCTTTAGTGAGGGTTAATTGCGCGCTTGGCGTAATCATGGTCATAGC
TGTTTCCTGTGTGAAATTGTTATCCGCTCACAATTCCACACAACATACGAGCCGGAAGCATAAAGTGTAA
AGCCTGGGGTGCCTAATGAGTGAGCTAACTCACATTAATTGCGTTGCGCTCACTGCCCGCTTTCCACCGG
TCGTCTCACGGTGGCTAGCCCGGGCTCGAGATCTGCGATCTAAGTAAGCTTGCTGCTTCATCCCCGTGGC
CCGTTGCTCGCGTTTGCTGGCGGTGTCCCCGGAAGAAATATATTTGCATGTCTTTAGTTCTATGATGACA
CAAACCCCGCCCAGCGTCTTGTCATTGGCGAATTCGAACACGCAGATGCAGTCGGGGCGGCGCGGTCCCA
GGTCCACTTCGCATATTAAGGTGACGCGTGTGGCCTCGAACACCGAGCGACCCTGCAGCGACCCGCTTAA
CAGCGTCAACAGCGTGCCGCAGATCCCAAGCTTGCGGCCGCTTAAGCTGCAGAAGTTGGTCGTGAGGCAC
TGGGCAGGTAAGTATCAAGGTTACAAGACAGGTTTAAGGAGACCAATAGAAACTGGGCTTGTCGAGACAG
AGAAGACTCTTGCGTTTCTGATAGGCACCTATTGGTCTTACTGACATCCACTTTGCCTTTCTCTCCACAG
GTGTCCACTCCCAGGTTCAATACAGCTCTTAAGCGGCCGCAAGCTAGCTTGCCGCCACCATGGTGAGCAA
GGGCGAGGAGGATAACATGGCCATCATCAAGGAGTTCATGCGCTTCAAGGTGCACATGGAGGGCTCCGTG
AACGGCCACGAGTTCGAGATCGAGGGCGAGGGCGAGGGCCGCCCCTACGAGGGCACCCAGACCGCCAAGC
TGAAGGTGACCAAGGGTGGCCCCCTGCCCTTCGCCTGGGACATCCTGTCCCCTCAGTTCATGTACGGCTC
CAAGGCCTACGTGAAGCACCCCGCCGACATCCCCGACTACTTGAAGCTGTCCTTCCCCGAGGGCTTCAAG
TGGGAGCGCGTGATGAACTTCGAGGACGGCGGCGTGGTGACCGTGACCCAGGACTCCTCCCTGCAGGACG
GCGAGTTCATCTACAAGGTGAAGCTGCGCGGCACCAACTTCCCCTCCGACGGCCCCGTAATGCAGAAGAA
GACCATGGGCTGGGAGGCCTCCTCCGAGCGGATGTACCCCGAGGACGGCGCCCTGAAGGGCGAGATCAAG
CAGAGGCTGAAGCTGAAGGACGGCGGCCACTACGACGCTGAGGTCAAGACCACCTACAAGGCCAAGAAGC
CCGTGCAGCTGCCCGGCGCCTACAACGTCAACATCAAGTTGGACATCACCTCCCACAACGAGGACTACAC
CATCGTGGAACAGTACGAACGCGCCGAGGGCCGCCACTCCACCGGCGGCATGGACGAGCTGTACAAGTGA
GCCTCTAGACTCCCTCAGCGGCGCGCCGCTGCATCTCAGACTTACGCCGATACGTTTCTCAGTCGGCCGC
TCTTAGGCTAGTTAGGTAGAACGCCGAAGCTCCCAAAGCTTACACCGTTGAGTAAGATCTCACGTGTCTA
GAGTCGGGGCGGCCGGCCGCTTCGAGCAGACATGATAAGATACATTGATGAGTTTGGACAAACCACAACT
AGAATGCAGTGAAAAAAATGCTTTATTTGTGAAATTTGTGATGCTATTGCTTTATTTGTAACCATTATAA
GCTGCAATAAACAAGTTAACAACAACAATTGCATTCATTTTATGTTTCAGGTTCAGGGGGAGGTGTGGGA
GGTTTTTTAAAGCAAGTAAAACCTCTACAAATGTGGTAAAATCGATAAGGATCCGTCGACCGATGCCCTT
GAGAGCCTTCAACCCAGTCAGCTCCTTCCGGTGGGCGCGGGGCATGACTATCGTCGCCGCACTTATGACT
GTCTTCTTTATCATGCAACTCGTAGGACAGGTGCCGGCAGCGCTCTTCCGCTTCCTCGCTCACTGACTCG
CTGCGCTCGGTCGTTCGGCTGCGGCGAGCGGTATCAGCTCACTCAAAGGCGGTAATACGGTTATCCACAG
AATCAGGGGATAACGCAGGAAAGAACATGTGAGCAAAAGGCCAGCAAAAGGCCAGGAACCGTAAAAAGGC
CGCGTTGCTGGCGTTTTTCCATAGGCTCCGCCCCCCTGACGAGCATCACAAAAATCGACGCTCAAGTCAG
AGGTGGCGAAACCCGACAGGACTATAAAGATACCAGGCGTTTCCCCCTGGAAGCTCCCTCGTGCGCTCTC
CTGTTCCGACCCTGCCGCTTACCGGATACCTGTCCGCCTTTCTCCCTTCGGGAAGCGTGGCGCTTTCTCA
ATGCTCACGCTGTAGGTATCTCAGTTCGGTGTAGGTCGTTCGCTCCAAGCTGGGCTGTGTGCACGAACCC
CCCGTTCAGCCCGACCGCTGCGCCTTATCCGGTAACTATCGTCTTGAGTCCAACCCGGTAAGACACGACT
TATCGCCACTGGCAGCAGCCACTGGTAACAGGATTAGCAGAGCGAGGTATGTAGGCGGTGCTACAGAGTT
CTTGAAGTGGTGGCCTAACTACGGCTACACTAGAAGGACAGTATTTGGTATCTGCGCTCTGCTGAAGCCA
GTTACCTTCGGAAAAAGAGTTGGTAGCTCTTGATCCGGCAAACAAACCACCGCTGGTAGCGGTGGTTTTT
TTGTTTGCAAGCAGCAGATTACGCGCAGAAAAAAAGGATCTCAAGAAGATCCTTTGATCTTTTCTACGGG
GTCTGACGCTCAGTGGAACGAAAACTCACGTTAAGGGATTTTGGTCATGAGATTATCAAAAAGGATCTTC
ACCTAGATCCTTTTAAATTAAAAATGAAGTTTTAAATCAATCTAAAGTATATATGAGTAAACTTGGTCTG
ACAGTTACCAATGCTTAATCAGTGAGGCACCTATCTCAGCGATCTGTCTATTTCGTTCATCCATAGTTGC
CTGACTCCCCGTCGTGTAGATAACTACGATACGGGAGGGCTTACCATCTGGCCCCAGTGCTGCAATGATA
CCGCGAGACCCACGCTCACCGGCTCCAGATTTATCAGCAATAAACCAGCCAGCCGGAAGGGCCGAGCGCA
GAAGTGGTCCTGCAACTTTATCCGCCTCCATCCAGTCTATTAATTGTTGCCGGGAAGCTAGAGTAAGTAG
TTCGCCAGTTAATAGTTTGCGCAACGTTGTTGCCATTGCTACAGGCATCGTGGTGTCACGCTCGTCGTTT
GGTATGGCTTCATTCAGCTCCGGTTCCCAACGATCAAGGCGAGTTACATGATCCCCCATGTTGTGCAAAA
AAGCGGTTAGCTCCTTCGGTCCTCCGATCGTTGTCAGAAGTAAGTTGGCCGCAGTGTTATCACTCATGGT
TATGGCAGCACTGCATAATTCTCTTACTGTCATGCCATCCGTAAGATGCTTTTCTGTGACTGGTGAGTAC
TCAACCAAGTCATTCTGAGAATAGTGTATGCGGCGACCGAGTTGCTCTTGCCCGGCGTCAATACGGGATA
ATACCGCGCCACATAGCAGAACTTTAAAAGTGCTCATCATTGGAAAACGTTCTTCGGGGCGAAAACTCTC
AAGGATCTTACCGCTGTTGAGATCCAGTTCGATGTAACCCACTCGTGCACCCAACTGATCTTCAGCATCT
TTTACTTTCACCAGCGTTTCTGGGTGAGCAAAAACAGGAAGGCAAAATGCCGCAAAAAAGGGAATAAGGG
CGACACGGAAATGTTGAATACTCATACTCTTCCTTTTTCAATATTATTGAAGCATTTATCAGGGTTATTG
TCTCATGAGCGGATACATATTTGAATGTATTTAGAAAAATAAACAAATAGGGGTTCCGCGCACATTTCCC
CGAAAAGTGCCACCTG
[124 nt withheld, positions 4357-4480]
C
[91 nt withheld, positions 4482-4572]
A
[49 nt withheld, positions 4574-4622]
CCTTTGACGTTGGAGTCCACGTTCTTT
[37 nt withheld, positions 4650-4686]
ACCCTATCTCGGTCTATTCTTTTGATTTATAAGGGATTTTGCCGATTTCGGCCTATTGGTTAAAAAATGA
GCTGATTTAACAAAAATTTAACGCGAATTTTAACAAAATATTAACGCTTACAATTTGCCATTCGCCATTC
AGGCTGCGCAACTGTTGGGAAGGGCGATCGGTGCGGGCCTCTTCGCTATTACGCCAGCCCAAGCTACCAT
GATAAGTAAGTAATATTAAGGTACGGGAGGTACTTGGAGCGGCCGC
