Features (pLannotate 1.2.2; 21 found; start..end, strand, type, name):
     63..208     +  promoter       HSV TK promoter: herpes simplex virus thymidine kinase promoter
    286..418     +  intron         chimeric intron: chimera between introns from human β-globin and immunoglobulin heavy chain genes
    478..1185    +  CDS            mCherry: mCherry is a basic (constitutively fluorescent) red fluorescent protein published in 2004, derived from Discosoma sp.. It is reported to be a very rapidly-maturing monomer with low acid sensitivity.
   1364..1485    -  polyA_signal   SV40 poly(A) signal: SV40 polyadenylation signal
   1508..1576    -  CDS            large T antigen (fragment): large T antigen from SV40 (simian virus 40)
   1592..1724    +  CDS            TcR (fragment): tetracycline efflux protein; tet; confers resistance to tetracycline
   1904..2492    -  rep_origin     ori: high-copy-number ColE1/pMB1/pBR322/pUC origin of replication
   2663..3523    -  CDS            AmpR: β-lactamase; bla; confers resistance to ampicillin, carbenicillin, and related antibiotics
   3524..3628    -  promoter       AmpR promoter: bla
   3655..4083    +  rep_origin     f1 ori (sequence partly withheld): f1 bacteriophage origin of replication; arrow indicates direction of (+) strand synthesis
   4115..4182    -  CDS            lacZα (fragment): LacZα fragment of β-galactosidase; lacZ fragment
   4241..4289    +  polyA_signal   poly(A) signal: synthetic polyadenylation signal
   4303..4394    +  misc_feature   pause site: RNA polymerase II transcriptional pause signal from the human α2 globin gene
   4432..4450    -  rep_origin     f1 ori (fragment): f1 bacteriophage origin of replication; arrow indicates direction of (+) strand synthesis
   4455..4610    -  CDS            lacZα (fragment): LacZα fragment of β-galactosidase; lacZ fragment
   4618..4636    +  promoter       T7 promoter: promoter for bacteriophage T7 RNA polymerase
   4645..4668    -  misc_feature   MCS (fragment): pBluescript multiple cloning site
   4684..4702    -  promoter       T3 promoter: promoter for bacteriophage T3 RNA polymerase
   4747..4763    -  protein_bind   lac operator: The lac repressor binds to the lac operator to inhibit transcription in E. coli. This inhibition can be relieved by adding lactose or isopropyl-β-D-thiogalactopyranoside (IPTG). lac repressor encoded by lacI
   4771..4801    -  promoter       lac promoter: promoter for the E. coli lac operon
   4816..4837    -  protein_bind   CAP binding site: CAP binding activates transcription in the presence of cAMP. E. coli catabolite activator protein
>Addgene plasmid #130547 | pTK_BsmBI_LacZ_Cherry_Nanotag_106 | addgene full sequence | sequence record 257643 | Addgene NGS Result
GTTGCTCGCGTTTGCTGGCGGTGTCCCCGGAAGAAATATATTTGCATGTCTTTAGTTCTATGATGACACA
AACCCCGCCCAGCGTCTTGTCATTGGCGAATTCGAACACGCAGATGCAGTCGGGGCGGCGCGGTCCCAGG
TCCACTTCGCATATTAAGGTGACGCGTGTGGCCTCGAACACCGAGCGACCCTGCAGCGACCCGCTTAACA
GCGTCAACAGCGTGCCGCAGATCCCAAGCTTGCGGCCGCTTAAGCTGCAGAAGTTGGTCGTGAGGCACTG
GGCAGGTAAGTATCAAGGTTACAAGACAGGTTTAAGGAGACCAATAGAAACTGGGCTTGTCGAGACAGAG
AAGACTCTTGCGTTTCTGATAGGCACCTATTGGTCTTACTGACATCCACTTTGCCTTTCTCTCCACAGGT
GTCCACTCCCAGGTTCAATACAGCTCTTAAGCGGCCGCAAGCTAGCTTGCCGCCACCATGGTGAGCAAGG
GCGAGGAGGATAACATGGCCATCATCAAGGAGTTCATGCGCTTCAAGGTGCACATGGAGGGCTCCGTGAA
CGGCCACGAGTTCGAGATCGAGGGCGAGGGCGAGGGCCGCCCCTACGAGGGCACCCAGACCGCCAAGCTG
AAGGTGACCAAGGGTGGCCCCCTGCCCTTCGCCTGGGACATCCTGTCCCCTCAGTTCATGTACGGCTCCA
AGGCCTACGTGAAGCACCCCGCCGACATCCCCGACTACTTGAAGCTGTCCTTCCCCGAGGGCTTCAAGTG
GGAGCGCGTGATGAACTTCGAGGACGGCGGCGTGGTGACCGTGACCCAGGACTCCTCCCTGCAGGACGGC
GAGTTCATCTACAAGGTGAAGCTGCGCGGCACCAACTTCCCCTCCGACGGCCCCGTAATGCAGAAGAAGA
CCATGGGCTGGGAGGCCTCCTCCGAGCGGATGTACCCCGAGGACGGCGCCCTGAAGGGCGAGATCAAGCA
GAGGCTGAAGCTGAAGGACGGCGGCCACTACGACGCTGAGGTCAAGACCACCTACAAGGCCAAGAAGCCC
GTGCAGCTGCCCGGCGCCTACAACGTCAACATCAAGTTGGACATCACCTCCCACAACGAGGACTACACCA
TCGTGGAACAGTACGAACGCGCCGAGGGCCGCCACTCCACCGGCGGCATGGACGAGCTGTACAAGTGAGC
CTCTAGACTCCCTCAGCGGCGCGCCGCTGCATCTCAGACTTACGCCGATACGTTTCTCAGTCGGCCGCTC
TTAGGCTAGTTAGGTAGAACGCCGAAGCTCCCAAAGCTTACACCGTTGAGTAAGATCTCACGTGTCTAGA
GTCGGGGCGGCCGGCCGCTTCGAGCAGACATGATAAGATACATTGATGAGTTTGGACAAACCACAACTAG
AATGCAGTGAAAAAAATGCTTTATTTGTGAAATTTGTGATGCTATTGCTTTATTTGTAACCATTATAAGC
TGCAATAAACAAGTTAACAACAACAATTGCATTCATTTTATGTTTCAGGTTCAGGGGGAGGTGTGGGAGG
TTTTTTAAAGCAAGTAAAACCTCTACAAATGTGGTAAAATCGATAAGGATCCGTCGACCGATGCCCTTGA
GAGCCTTCAACCCAGTCAGCTCCTTCCGGTGGGCGCGGGGCATGACTATCGTCGCCGCACTTATGACTGT
CTTCTTTATCATGCAACTCGTAGGACAGGTGCCGGCAGCGCTCTTCCGCTTCCTCGCTCACTGACTCGCT
GCGCTCGGTCGTTCGGCTGCGGCGAGCGGTATCAGCTCACTCAAAGGCGGTAATACGGTTATCCACAGAA
TCAGGGGATAACGCAGGAAAGAACATGTGAGCAAAAGGCCAGCAAAAGGCCAGGAACCGTAAAAAGGCCG
CGTTGCTGGCGTTTTTCCATAGGCTCCGCCCCCCTGACGAGCATCACAAAAATCGACGCTCAAGTCAGAG
GTGGCGAAACCCGACAGGACTATAAAGATACCAGGCGTTTCCCCCTGGAAGCTCCCTCGTGCGCTCTCCT
GTTCCGACCCTGCCGCTTACCGGATACCTGTCCGCCTTTCTCCCTTCGGGAAGCGTGGCGCTTTCTCATA
GCTCACGCTGTAGGTATCTCAGTTCGGTGTAGGTCGTTCGCTCCAAGCTGGGCTGTGTGCACGAACCCCC
CGTTCAGCCCGACCGCTGCGCCTTATCCGGTAACTATCGTCTTGAGTCCAACCCGGTAAGACACGACTTA
TCGCCACTGGCAGCAGCCACTGGTAACAGGATTAGCAGAGCGAGGTATGTAGGCGGTGCTACAGAGTTCT
TGAAGTGGTGGCCTAACTACGGCTACACTAGAAGAACAGTATTTGGTATCTGCGCTCTGCTGAAGCCAGT
TACCTTCGGAAAAAGAGTTGGTAGCTCTTGATCCGGCAAACAAACCACCGCTGGTAGCGGTGGTTTTTTT
GTTTGCAAGCAGCAGATTACGCGCAGAAAAAAAGGATCTCAAGAAGATCCTTTGATCTTTTCTACGGGGT
CTGACGCTCAGTGGAACGAAAACTCACGTTAAGGGATTTTGGTCATGAGATTATCAAAAAGGATCTTCAC
CTAGATCCTTTTAAATTAAAAATGAAGTTTTAAATCAATCTAAAGTATATATGAGTAAACTTGGTCTGAC
AGTTACCAATGCTTAATCAGTGAGGCACCTATCTCAGCGATCTGTCTATTTCGTTCATCCATAGTTGCCT
GACTCCCCGTCGTGTAGATAACTACGATACGGGAGGGCTTACCATCTGGCCCCAGTGCTGCAATGATACC
GCGAGACCCACGCTCACCGGCTCCAGATTTATCAGCAATAAACCAGCCAGCCGGAAGGGCCGAGCGCAGA
AGTGGTCCTGCAACTTTATCCGCCTCCATCCAGTCTATTAATTGTTGCCGGGAAGCTAGAGTAAGTAGTT
CGCCAGTTAATAGTTTGCGCAACGTTGTTGCCATTGCTACAGGCATCGTGGTGTCACGCTCGTCGTTTGG
TATGGCTTCATTCAGCTCCGGTTCCCAACGATCAAGGCGAGTTACATGATCCCCCATGTTGTGCAAAAAA
GCGGTTAGCTCCTTCGGTCCTCCGATCGTTGTCAGAAGTAAGTTGGCCGCAGTGTTATCACTCATGGTTA
TGGCAGCACTGCATAATTCTCTTACTGTCATGCCATCCGTAAGATGCTTTTCTGTGACTGGTGAGTACTC
AACCAAGTCATTCTGAGAATAGTGTATGCGGCGACCGAGTTGCTCTTGCCCGGCGTCAATACGGGATAAT
ACCGCGCCACATAGCAGAACTTTAAAAGTGCTCATCATTGGAAAACGTTCTTCGGGGCGAAAACTCTCAA
GGATCTTACCGCTGTTGAGATCCAGTTCGATGTAACCCACTCGTGCACCCAACTGATCTTCAGCATCTTT
TACTTTCACCAGCGTTTCTGGGTGAGCAAAAACAGGAAGGCAAAATGCCGCAAAAAAGGGAATAAGGGCG
ACACGGAAATGTTGAATACTCATACTCTTCCTTTTTCAATATTATTGAAGCATTTATCAGGGTTATTGTC
TCATGAGCGGATACATATTTGAATGTATTTAGAAAAATAAACAAATAGGGGTTCCGCGCACATTTCCCCG
AAAAGTGCCACCTG
[124 nt withheld, positions 3655-3778]
C
[91 nt withheld, positions 3780-3870]
A
[49 nt withheld, positions 3872-3920]
CCTTTGACGTTGGAGTCCACGTTCTTT
[37 nt withheld, positions 3948-3984]
ACCCTATCTCGGTCTATTCTTTTGATTTATAAGGGATTTTGCCGATTTCGGCCTATTGGTTAAAAAATGA
GCTGATTTAACAAAAATTTAACGCGAATTTTAACAAAATATTAACGCTTACAATTTGCCATTCGCCATTC
AGGCTGCGCAACTGTTGGGAAGGGCGATCGGTGCGGGCCTCTTCGCTATTACGCCAGCCCAAGCTACCAT
GATAAGTAAGTAATATTAAGGTACGGGAGGTACTTGGAGCGGCCGCAATAAAATATCTTTATTTTCATTA
CATCTGTGTGTTGGTTTTTTGTGTGAATCGATAGTACTAACATACGCTCTCCATCAAAACAAAACGAAAC
AAAACAAACTAGCAAAATAGGCTGTCCCCAGTGCAAGTGCAGGTGCCAGAACATTTCTCTATCGATAGGT
ACCGAGCTCGAGTTGTGCAGGAGACGGGCGCCGCTACAGGGCGCGTCCCATTCGCCATTCAGGCTGCGCA
ACTGTTGGGAAGGGCGATCGGTGCGGGCCTCTTCGCTATTACGCCAGCTGGCGAAAGGGGGATGTGCTGC
AAGGCGATTAAGTTGGGTAACGCCAGGGTTTTCCCAGTCACGACGTTGTAAAACGACGGCCAGTGAGCGC
GCGTAATACGACTCACTATAGGGCGAATTGGGTACCGGGCCCCCCCTCGAGGTCCTCCAGCTTTTGTTCC
CTTTAGTGAGGGTTAATTGCGCGCTTGGCGTAATCATGGTCATAGCTGTTTCCTGTGTGAAATTGTTATC
CGCTCACAATTCCACACAACATACGAGCCGGAAGCATAAAGTGTAAAGCCTGGGGTGCCTAATGAGTGAG
CTAACTCACATTAATTGCGTTGCGCTCACTGCCCGCTTTCCACCGGTCGTCTCACGGTGGCTAGCCCGGG
CTCGAGATCTGCGATCTAAGTAAGCTTGCTGCTTCATCCCCGTGGCCC
